Addgene plasmid #183399: NLS-GI-VP16-IRES-NLS-GAL4DBD-NanoLuc-FKF1
Purpose: Dual expression of GI-VP16 and GAL4DBD-NanoLuc-FKF1 in the nucleus
Depositing lab: Alice Ting. Depositing organization: Stanford University. Publication: A Dual-Purpose Real-Time Indicator and Transcriptional Integrator for Calcium Detection in Living Cells. Erdenee E, Ting AY. ACS Synth Biol. 2022 Mar 18;11(3):1086-1095. doi: 10.1021/acssynbio.1c00597. Epub 2022 Mar 7. PubMed 35254056.
Backbone
  Vector backbone: pCDNA3
  Vector type: Mammalian Expression
Growth in bacteria
  Bacterial resistance: Ampicillin, 100 μg/mL
  Growth temperature: 37°C
  Growth strain: NEB Stable
  Copy number: High Copy
Gene/Insert
  Gene/Insert name: GI-VP16-IRES-GAL4DBD-NanoLuc-FKF1
  Species: Synthetic
  Promoter: CMV
  Cloning method: Gibson Cloning
Terms and licenses: Academic/Nonprofit Terms; Industry Terms: Not Available to Industry
How to cite: NLS-GI-VP16-IRES-NLS-GAL4DBD-NanoLuc-FKF1 was a gift from Alice Ting (Addgene plasmid # 183399 ; http://n2t.net/addgene:183399 ; RRID:Addgene_183399)
