[The description below was written by a language model from this plasmid's Addgene catalogue record and pLannotate feature annotations shown in this document.]
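Description:
NLS-GI-VP16-IRES-NLS-GAL4DBD-NanoLuc-FKF1 is an 11.2 kb mammalian expression plasmid built on the pcDNA3 backbone. It is propagated in E. coli through a high-copy ColE1/pUC-type origin with ampicillin selection (AmpR, β-lactamase), and also carries an f1 phage origin. The backbone's SV40 promoter-driven neomycin phosphotransferase cassette with an SV40 poly(A) signal is present, which in principle allows G418 selection of transfected mammalian cells. Small annotated fragments such as a truncated HIV-1 LTR piece, a ble fragment and lac-region remnants appear to be backbone vestiges or annotation hits rather than functional parts.

The payload is a single bicistronic transcript driven by the CMV immediate early enhancer/promoter and terminated by the bGH polyadenylation signal, with flanking T7 and SP6 promoters from the vector. The first cistron encodes Arabidopsis GIGANTEA (GI) fused to a VP16-derived transactivation domain, annotated as three tandem minimal VP16 repeats. An EMCV IRES then drives translation of the second cistron: the yeast GAL4 DNA-binding domain fused to NanoLuc luciferase and a fragment of the Arabidopsis blue-light photoreceptor FKF1 (ADO3). According to the construct name, both proteins carry nuclear localization signals, though these are not annotated separately in the feature table.

FKF1 and GI are known to associate in a blue-light-dependent manner, so the two fusions form a split transcription factor: their association would bring VP16 to GAL4-bound UAS sites and activate a reporter supplied separately. Placing NanoLuc next to FKF1 suggests that luciferase emission serves as the local light source, but the record does not spell this out. The stated purpose is dual nuclear expression of both components, in work on a real-time calcium indicator and transcriptional integrator for living cells.
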