Features (pLannotate 1.2.2; 26 found; start..end, strand, type, name):
    101..153     -  misc_feature   bom (fragment): basis of mobility region from pBR322
    308..687     +  enhancer       CMV enhancer: human cytomegalovirus immediate early enhancer
    688..891     +  promoter       CMV promoter: human cytomegalovirus (CMV) immediate early promoter
    887..920     +  LTR            5' LTR (truncated) (fragment): truncated 5' long terminal repeat (LTR) from HIV-1
    936..954     +  promoter       T7 promoter: promoter for bacteriophage T7 RNA polymerase
   1025..4525    +  CDS            GI: GIGAN_ARATH - Experimental evidence at protein level: Swiss-Prot protein existence level 1. Involved in regulation of circadian rhythm and photoperiodic flowering. May play a role in maintenance of circadian amplitude and period length. Is involved in phytochrome B signaling. Stabilizes ADO3 and the circadian photoreceptor ADO1/ZTL. Regulates 'CONSTANS' (CO) in the long-day flowering pathway by modulating the ADO3-dependent protein stability of CDF1 and CDF2, but is not essential to activate CO transcription. Regulates, via the microRNA miR172, a CO-independent pathway that promotes photoperio
   4562..4672    +  CDS            VP48: 3 tandem repeats of the minimal activation domain of herpes simplex virus VP16 (Cheng et al., 2013)
   4791..5253    +  misc_feature   IRES: internal ribosome entry site (IRES) of the encephalomyocarditis virus (EMCV)
   5301..5740    +  CDS            GAL4 DNA binding domain (fragment): DNA binding domain of the GAL4 transcriptional activator; Saccharomyces cerevisiae GAL4 (truncated)
   5774..6283    +  CDS            Nluc: NanoLuc® luciferase human codon-optimized
   6293..6820    +  CDS            ADO3 (fragment): ADO3_ARATH - Also known as FKF1. Experimental evidence at protein level: Swiss-Prot protein existence level 1. Component of an E3 ubiquitin ligase complex that plays a central role in blue light-dependent circadian cycles. Acts as a blue light photoreceptor, due to the presence of FMN, that mediates light- regulated protein degradation of critical clock components by targeting them to the proteasome complex. The SCF(ADO3) E3 ubiquitin ligase complex is involved in the regulation of circadian clock-dependent processes including transition to flowering time, hypocotyl elongation, cotyledons and
   6842..6860    -  promoter       SP6 promoter: promoter for bacteriophage SP6 RNA polymerase
   6886..7110    +  polyA_signal   bGH poly(A) signal: bovine growth hormone polyadenylation signal
   7114..7135    +  promoter       SV40 promoter (fragment): SV40 enhancer and early promoter
   7156..7584    +  rep_origin     f1 ori (sequence partly withheld): f1 bacteriophage origin of replication; arrow indicates direction of (+) strand synthesis
   7598..7927    +  promoter       SV40 promoter: SV40 enhancer and early promoter
   7994..8785    +  CDS            neo: KKA2_KLEPN - Also known as kan, nptII. Experimental evidence at protein level: Swiss-Prot protein existence level 1. Resistance to kanamycin, neomycin, paromomycin, ribostamycin, butirosin and gentamicin B. From Klebsiella pneumoniae.
   8809..8967    +  CDS            ble (fragment): BLE_KLEPN - Experimental evidence at protein level: Swiss-Prot protein existence level 1. Binding protein with a strong affinity to the bleomycin family of antibiotics. Binds to CL990; an antimitotic-antibiotic compound. From Klebsiella pneumoniae.
   8962..9083    +  polyA_signal   SV40 poly(A) signal: SV40 polyadenylation signal
   9154..9176    -  protein_bind   lac operator (fragment): The lac repressor binds to the lac operator to inhibit transcription in E. coli. This inhibition can be relieved by adding lactose or isopropyl-β-D-thiogalactopyranoside (IPTG). lac repressor encoded by lacI
   9180..9210    -  promoter       lac promoter: promoter for the E. coli lac operon
   9225..9246    -  protein_bind   CAP binding site: CAP binding activates transcription in the presence of cAMP. E. coli catabolite activator protein
   9259..9351    -  CDS            lacI (fragment): lac repressor; lacI; The lac repressor binds to the lac operator to inhibit transcription in E. coli. This inhibition can be relieved by adding lactose or isopropyl-β-D-thiogalactopyranoside (IPTG).
   9534..10122   -  rep_origin     ori: high-copy-number ColE1/pMB1/pBR322/pUC origin of replication
  10293..11153   -  CDS            AmpR: β-lactamase; bla; confers resistance to ampicillin, carbenicillin, and related antibiotics
  11154..42      -  promoter       AmpR promoter (across the origin): bla
>Addgene plasmid #183399 | NLS-GI-VP16-IRES-NLS-GAL4DBD-NanoLuc-FKF1 | addgene full sequence | sequence record 362785 | Addgene NGS Result
ATTTGAATGTATTTAGAAAAATAAACAAATAGGGGTTCCGCGCACATTTCCCCGAAAAGTGCCACCTGAC
GTCGACGGATCGGGAGATCTCCCGATCCCCTATGGTGCACTCTCAGTACAATCTGCTCTGATGCCGCATA
GTTAAGCCAGTATCTGCTCCCTGCTTGTGTGTTGGAGGTCGCTGAGTAGTGCGCGAGCAAAATTTAAGCT
ACAACAAGGCAAGGCTTGACCGACAATTGCATGAAGAATCTGCTTAGGGTTAGGCGTTTTGCGCTGCTTC
GCGATGTACGGGCCAGATATACGCGTTGACATTGATTATTGACTAGTTATTAATAGTAATCAATTACGGG
GTCATTAGTTCATAGCCCATATATGGAGTTCCGCGTTACATAACTTACGGTAAATGGCCCGCCTGGCTGA
CCGCCCAACGACCCCCGCCCATTGACGTCAATAATGACGTATGTTCCCATAGTAACGCCAATAGGGACTT
TCCATTGACGTCAATGGGTGGAGTATTTACGGTAAACTGCCCACTTGGCAGTACATCAAGTGTATCATAT
GCCAAGTACGCCCCCTATTGACGTCAATGACGGTAAATGGCCCGCCTGGCATTATGCCCAGTACATGACC
TTATGGGACTTTCCTACTTGGCAGTACATCTACGTATTAGTCATCGCTATTACCATGGTGATGCGGTTTT
GGCAGTACATCAATGGGCGTGGATAGCGGTTTGACTCACGGGGATTTCCAAGTCTCCACCCCATTGACGT
CAATGGGAGTTTGTTTTGGCACCAAAATCAACGGGACTTTCCAAAATGTCGTAACAACTCCGCCCCATTG
ACGCAAATGGGCGGTAGGCGTGTACGGTGGGAGGTCTATATAAGCAGAGCTCTCTGGCTAACTAGAGAAC
CCACTGCTTACTGGCTTATCGAAATTAATACGACTCACTATAGGGAGACCCAAGCTTGGTACCGCCACCA
TGGATTACAAGGACGATGACGATAAAGGGGCTAGTTCATCTTCATCTGAGAGATGGATCGATGGTCTTCA
GTTCTCTTCCTTGTTATGGCCTCCGCCACGAGATCCTCAACAACATAAGGATCAAGTCGTTGCTTATGTT
GAATATTTTGGTCAATTTACATCAGAGCAATTCCCAGATGACATTGCTGAGTTGGTCCGGCATCAGTATC
CATCAACCGAGAAGCGACTTTTGGACGATGTGCTGGCGATGTTTGTCCTTCATCATCCGGAGCATGGTCA
TGCAGTCATTCTTCCAATCATTTCATGTCTTATTGATGGCTCGTTGGTGTACAGCAAGGAAGCTCATCCG
TTTGCCTCTTTCATATCTTTAGTTTGCCCAAGTAGTGAGAATGACTATTCGGAGCAATGGGCTTTGGCAT
GTGGAGAAATCCTTCGCATTTTGACTCATTACAACCGTCCCATTTATAAAACTGAGCAGCAAAATGGAGA
TACAGAGAGAAATTGTCTGAGCAAAGCTACAACTAGTGGTTCTCCGACTTCAGAGCCTAAGGCTGGATCA
CCAACACAGCATGAAAGGAAACCTTTAAGGCCTTTGTCTCCATGGATCAGTGATATACTACTTGCTGCTC
CTCTTGGTATAAGAAGTGACTATTTCCGATGGTGTAGTGGTGTAATGGGTAAATATGCTGCTGGAGAGCT
CAAGCCGCCAACCATTGCTTCTCGAGGATCTGGTAAACATCCTCAACTGATGCCTTCAACCCCAAGATGG
GCTGTTGCTAATGGAGCTGGTGTCATACTGAGTGTTTGTGATGATGAAGTTGCTCGATATGAGACTGCTA
CGCTGACAGCGGTCGCTGTCCCTGCACTTCTTCTTCCTCCGCCAACGACATCCTTAGATGAGCATCTAGT
TGCTGGCCTTCCAGCTCTTGAACCATATGCACGTTTGTTTCATAGATACTATGCCATTGCAACTCCAAGT
GCTACGCAGAGACTTCTTCTTGGACTCTTAGAAGCACCACCGTCGTGGGCTCCAGATGCACTTGATGCTG
CTGTACAGCTTGTGGAACTCCTTCGAGCTGCTGAAGATTATGCATCTGGTGTAAGGCTACCCAGGAACTG
GATGCATTTGCACTTCTTGCGGGCTATAGGAATTGCTATGTCTATGAGGGCAGGTGTTGCTGCTGATGCT
GCAGCCGCTTTGCTTTTCCGCATACTCTCACAGCCGGCACTGCTTTTTCCTCCGCTAAGTCAAGTTGAGG
GAGTAGAAATTCAGCACGCGCCTATTGGTGGCTACAGTTCAAATTACAGAAAACAGATAGAAGTTCCTGC
AGCAGAAGCAACCATTGAAGCCACTGCCCAAGGAATTGCCTCAATGCTTTGTGCTCATGGTCCTGAAGTT
GAGTGGAGAATTTGCACTATATGGGAAGCTGCTTATGGTTTGATCCCTTTAAATTCTTCGGCGGTTGATC
TTCCCGAAATCATAGTTGCTACCCCACTGCAACCTCCTATCTTGTCATGGAATTTATACATTCCACTCCT
CAAAGTACTTGAATATCTTCCACGGGGGAGTCCTTCGGAAGCATGCTTGATGAAAATATTTGTTGCCACT
GTGGAAACAATACTCAGTAGAACTTTTCCGCCTGAATCTTCCAGGGAACTAACCAGAAAAGCTAGATCGA
GTTTTACCACAAGATCAGCGACCAAAAATCTTGCTATGTCTGAGCTTCGTGCTATGGTCCATGCTCTCTT
TTTAGAATCATGCGCTGGTGTGGAATTAGCTTCACGCCTACTTTTTGTTGTGTTGACTGTATGTGTTAGC
CATGAAGCACAGTCTAGTGGTAGCAAGAGACCGAGAAGTGAATATGCTAGTACTACTGAAAATATTGAGG
CGAATCAACCTGTATCTAACAATCAAACTGCTAACCGTAAAAGTAGGAATGTCAAGGGACAGGGACCTGT
GGCAGCATTTGATTCATACGTTCTTGCTGCTGTTTGTGCTCTTGCCTGTGAGGTTCAGCTGTATCCTATG
ATCTCTGGTGGGGGGAACTTTTCCAATTCTGCCGTGGCTGGAACTATTACAAAGCCTGTAAAGATAAATG
GGTCATCTAAAGAGTATGGAGCTGGGATTGACTCGGCAATTAGTCATACGCGCCGAATTTTGGCAATCCT
AGAGGCACTCTTTTCATTAAAACCATCTTCTGTGGGGACTCCATGGAGTTACAGTTCTAGTGAGATAGTT
GCTGCGGCCATGGTTGCAGCTCATATTTCCGAACTGTTCAGACGTTCAAAGGCCTTGACGCATGCATTGT
CTGGGTTGATGAGATGTAAGTGGGATAAGGAAATTCATAAAAGAGCATCATCATTATATAACCTCATAGA
TGTTCACAGCAAAGTTGTTGCCTCCATTGTTGACAAAGCTGAACCCTTGGAAGCCTACCTTAAGAATACA
CCGGTTCAGAAGGATTCTGTGACCTGTTTAAACTGGAAACAAGAGAACACATGTGCAAGCACCACATGCT
TTGATACAGCGGTGACATCCGCCTCAAGGACTGAAATGAATCCAAGAGGAAACCATAAGTATGCTAGACA
TTCAGATGAAGGCTCAGGAAGACCCTCAGAGAAGGGTATCAAAGATTTCCTCTTGGATGCTTCTGATCTA
GCGAATTTCCTCACAGCTGATAGACTCGCAGGGTTCTATTGTGGTACACAAAAGCTTTTGAGGTCAGTGC
TTGCAGAGAAACCGGAGCTGTCTTTCTCCGTTGTTTCACTGTTATGGCACAAACTGATTGCTGCTCCTGA
AATCCAGCCCACCGCAGAAAGCACCTCTGCGCAACAAGGATGGAGACAGGTTGTTGATGCGCTATGCAAT
GTCGTATCTGCAACGCCAGCGAAAGCAGCAGCAGCAGTTGTCCTTCAGGCTGAAAGGGAGTTGCAGCCTT
GGATCGCCAAAGATGATGAAGAAGGCCAAAAAATGTGGAAAATCAACCAACGGATAGTCAAAGTGTTGGT
GGAACTCATGCGCAATCATGACAGGCCTGAGTCACTGGTGATTCTCGCAAGTGCATCAGATCTTCTTCTG
CGGGCAACTGATGGAATGCTTGTTGATGGAGAAGCTTGTACATTACCTCAACTTGAGCTACTTGAAGCCA
CGGCAAGAGCAATACAGCCGGTGCTAGCTTGGGGGCCATCTGGACTAGCAGTGGTCGACGGTTTATCCAA
TCTATTGAAGTGTCGTCTACCAGCAACAATACGGTGCCTTTCACACCCAAGTGCACACGTACGTGCCTTA
AGCACGTCAGTACTACGTGATATCATGAACCAAAGCTCCATACCCATCAAAGTAACTCCAAAACTGCCAA
CAACAGAGAAGAACGGAATGAATAGTCCGTCCTATCGATTCTTCAACGCCGCCTCAATAGACTGGAAAGC
CGATATCCAAAACTGTTTAAACTGGGAAGCTCACAGCTTGCTCTCCACAACTATGCCTACTCAGTTTCTC
GACACTGCGGCTCGGGAACTCGGCTGTACTATATCCTTGTCCCAAGCGGCCGCAAGTGCTGGTGAAAGCG
GCGGGCCGGCCGACGCCCTTGACGATTTTGACTTAGACATGCTCCCAGCCGATGCCCTTGACGACTTTGA
CCTTGATATGCTGCCTGCTGACGCTCTTGACGATTTTGACCTTGACATGCTCCCCGGGTTAATTAACTAG
CCCCCCCCCCTAACGTTACTGGCCGAAGCCGCTTGGAATAAGGCCGGTGTGCGTTTGTCTATATGTTATT
TTCCACCATATTGCCGTCTTTTGGCAATGTGAGGGCCCGGAAACCTGGCCCTGTCTTCTTGACGAGCATT
CCTAGGGGTCTTTCCCCTCTCGCCAAAGGAATGCAAGGTCTGTTGAATGTCGTGAAGGAAGCAGTTCCTC
TGGAAGCTTCTTGAAGACAAACAACGTCTGTAGCGACCCTTTGCAGGCAGCGGAACCCCCCACCTGGCGA
CAGGTGCCTCTGCGGCCAAAAGCCACGTGTATAAGATACACCTGCAAAGGCGGCACAACCCCAGTGCCAC
GTTGTGAGTTGGATAGTTGTGGAAAGAGTCAAATGGCTCTCCTCAAGCGTATTCAACAAGGGGCTGAAGG
ATGCCCAGAAGGTACCCCATTGTATGGGATCTGATCTGGGGCCTCGGTGCACATGCTTTACATGTGTTTA
GTCGAGGTTAAAAAAACGTCTAGGCCCCCCGAACCACGGGGACGTGGTTTTCCTTTGAAAAACACGATGA
TAATATGGCCACAGCCACCATGGGCGCGCCGCCCAAGAAGAAGAGGAAGGTGAAGCTACTGTCTTCTATC
GAACAAGCATGCGATATTTGCCGACTTAAAAAGCTCAAGTGCTCCAAAGAAAAACCGAAGTGCGCCAAGT
GTCTGAAGAACAACTGGGAGTGTCGCTACTCTCCCAAAACCAAAAGGTCTCCGCTGACTAGGGCACATCT
GACAGAAGTGGAATCAAGGCTAGAAAGACTGGAACAGCTATTTCTACTGATTTTTCCTCGAGAAGACCTT
GACATGATTTTGAAAATGGATTCTTTACAGGATATAAAAGCATTGTTAACAGGATTATTTGTACAAGATA
ATGTGAATAAAGATGCCGTCACAGATAGATTGGCTTCAGTGGAGACTGATATGCCTCTAACATTGAGACA
GCATAGAATAAGTGCGACATCATCATCGGAAGAGAGTAGTAACAAAGGTCAAAGACAGTTGACTGTATCG
CCGGGCGACCCACTAGTCCAGTGTGGTGGAATTGTCTTCACACTCGAAGATTTCGTTGGGGACTGGCGAC
AGACAGCCGGCTACAACCTGGACCAAGTCCTTGAACAGGGAGGTGTGTCCAGTTTGTTTCAGAATCTCGG
GGTGTCCGTAACTCCGATCCAAAGGATTGTCCTGAGCGGTGAAAATGGGCTGAAGATCGACATCCATGTC
ATCATCCCGTATGAAGGTCTGAGCGGCGACCAAATGGGCCAGATCGAAAAAATTTTTAAGGTGGTGTACC
CTGTGGATGATCATCACTTTAAGGTGATCCTGCACTATGGCACACTGGTAATCGACGGGGTTACGCCGAA
CATGATCGACTATTTCGGACGGCCGTATGAAGGCATCGCCGTGTTCGACGGCAAAAAGATCACTGTAACA
GGGACCCTGTGGAACGGCAACAAAATTATCGACGAGCGCCTGATCAACCCCGACGGCTCCCTGCTGTTCC
GAGTAACCATCAACGGAGTGACCGGCTGGCGGCTGTGCGAACGCATTCTGGCGGCGGCCGCAGCGAGAGA
ACATGCGATCGGAGAAGCCACCGGAAAACGAAAGAAACGCGGCAGAGTTGAAGAAGCAGAAGAATACTGT
AACGATGGAATCGAAGAACAAGTAGAGGATGAGAAGCTTCCGTTAGAGGTTGGGATGTTCTATTACCCAA
TGACTCCGCCTTCGTTCATTGTTTCCGATGCTCTGGAGCCAGATTTTCCTTTGATCTATGTCAACAGAGT
CTTCGAAGTCTTCACTGGCTATCGTGCCGATGAAGTTCTTGGTCGTAACTGTCGATTCCTACAGTACAGA
GATCCTCGAGCTCAAAGGCGTCTCCCATTGGTTGATCCTGTGGTTGTATCTGAGATTAGGAGATGTCTTG
AAGAAGGTATTGAATTCCAAGGAGAGCTTCTTAATTTCAGAAAAGATGGTACTCCTTTGGTTAACAGACT
ACGGCTTGCTCCAATACGTGACGATGATGGAACCATTACACACGTAATTGGGATACAGGTCTTCTCTGAA
ACGGCTTACCCATACGATGTTCCAGATTACGCTTAGTCTAGAGGGCCCTATTCTATAGTGTCACCTAAAT
GCTAGAGCTCGCTGATCAGCCTCGACTGTGCCTTCTAGTTGCCAGCCATCTGTTGTTTGCCCCTCCCCCG
TGCCTTCCTTGACCCTGGAAGGTGCCACTCCCACTGTCCTTTCCTAATAAAATGAGGAAATTGCATCGCA
TTGTCTGAGTAGGTGTCATTCTATTCTGGGGGGTGGGGTGGGGCAGGACAGCAAGGGGGAGGATTGGGAA
GACAATAGCAGGCATGCTGGGGATGCGGTGGGCTCTATGGCTTCTGAGGCGGAAAGAACCAGCTGGGGCT
CTAGGGGGTATCCCC
[124 nt withheld, positions 7156-7279]
C
[91 nt withheld, positions 7281-7371]
A
[49 nt withheld, positions 7373-7421]
CCTTTGACGTTGGAGTCCACGTTCTTT
[37 nt withheld, positions 7449-7485]
ACCCTATCTCGGTCTATTCTTTTGATTTATAAGGGATTTTGCCGATTTCGGCCTATTGGTTAAAAAATGA
GCTGATTTAACAAAAATTTAACGCGAATTAATTCTGTGGAATGTGTGTCAGTTAGGGTGTGGAAAGTCCC
CAGGCTCCCCAGCAGGCAGAAGTATGCAAAGCATGCATCTCAATTAGTCAGCAACCAGGTGTGGAAAGTC
CCCAGGCTCCCCAGCAGGCAGAAGTATGCAAAGCATGCATCTCAATTAGTCAGCAACCATAGTCCCGCCC
CTAACTCCGCCCATCCCGCCCCTAACTCCGCCCAGTTCCGCCCATTCTCCGCCCCATGGCTGACTAATTT
TTTTTATTTATGCAGAGGCCGAGGCCGCCTCTGCCTCTGAGCTATTCCAGAAGTAGTGAGGAGGCTTTTT
TGGAGGCCTAGGCTTTTGCAAAAAGCTCCCGGGAGCTTGTATATCCATTTTCGGATCTGATCAAGAGACA
GGATGAGGATCGTTTCGCATGATTGAACAAGATGGATTGCACGCAGGTTCTCCGGCCGCTTGGGTGGAGA
GGCTATTCGGCTATGACTGGGCACAACAGACAATCGGCTGCTCTGATGCCGCCGTGTTCCGGCTGTCAGC
GCAGGGGCGCCCGGTTCTTTTTGTCAAGACCGACCTGTCCGGTGCCCTGAATGAACTGCAGGACGAGGCA
GCGCGGCTATCGTGGCTGGCCACGACGGGCGTTCCTTGCGCAGCTGTGCTCGACGTTGTCACTGAAGCGG
GAAGGGACTGGCTGCTATTGGGCGAAGTGCCGGGGCAGGATCTCCTGTCATCTCACCTTGCTCCTGCCGA
GAAAGTATCCATCATGGCTGATGCAATGCGGCGGCTGCATACGCTTGATCCGGCTACCTGCCCATTCGAC
CACCAAGCGAAACATCGCATCGAGCGAGCACGTACTCGGATGGAAGCCGGTCTTGTCGATCAGGATGATC
TGGACGAAGAGCATCAGGGGCTCGCGCCAGCCGAACTGTTCGCCAGGCTCAAGGCGCGCATGCCCGACGG
CGAGGATCTCGTCGTGACCCATGGCGATGCCTGCTTGCCGAATATCATGGTGGAAAATGGCCGCTTTTCT
GGATTCATCGACTGTGGCCGGCTGGGTGTGGCGGACCGCTATCAGGACATAGCGTTGGCTACCCGTGATA
TTGCTGAAGAGCTTGGCGGCGAATGGGCTGACCGCTTCCTCGTGCTTTACGGTATCGCCGCTCCCGATTC
GCAGCGCATCGCCTTCTATCGCCTTCTTGACGAGTTCTTCTGAGCGGGACTCTGGGGTTCGAAATGACCG
ACCAAGCGACGCCCAACCTGCCATCACGAGATTTCGATTCCACCGCCGCCTTCTATGAAAGGTTGGGCTT
CGGAATCGTTTTCCGGGACGCCGGCTGGATGATCCTCCAGCGCGGGGATCTCATGCTGGAGTTCTTCGCC
CACCCCAACTTGTTTATTGCAGCTTATAATGGTTACAAATAAAGCAATAGCATCACAAATTTCACAAATA
AAGCATTTTTTTCACTGCATTCTAGTTGTGGTTTGTCCAAACTCATCAATGTATCTTATCATGTCTGTAT
ACCGTCGACCTCTAGCTAGAGCTTGGCGTAATCATGGTCATAGCTGTTTCCTGTGTGAAATTGTTATCCG
CTCACAATTCCACACAACATACGAGCCGGAAGCATAAAGTGTAAAGCCTGGGGTGCCTAATGAGTGAGCT
AACTCACATTAATTGCGTTGCGCTCACTGCCCGCTTTCCAGTCGGGAAACCTGTCGTGCCAGCTGCATTA
ATGAATCGGCCAACGCGCGGGGAGAGGCGGTTTGCGTATTGGGCGCTCTTCCGCTTCCTCGCTCACTGAC
TCGCTGCGCTCGGTCGTTCGGCTGCGGCGAGCGGTATCAGCTCACTCAAAGGCGGTAATACGGTTATCCA
CAGAATCAGGGGATAACGCAGGAAAGAACATGTGAGCAAAAGGCCAGCAAAAGGCCAGGAACCGTAAAAA
GGCCGCGTTGCTGGCGTTTTTCCATAGGCTCCGCCCCCCTGACGAGCATCACAAAAATCGACGCTCAAGT
CAGAGGTGGCGAAACCCGACAGGACTATAAAGATACCAGGCGTTTCCCCCTGGAAGCTCCCTCGTGCGCT
CTCCTGTTCCGACCCTGCCGCTTACCGGATACCTGTCCGCCTTTCTCCCTTCGGGAAGCGTGGCGCTTTC
TCATAGCTCACGCTGTAGGTATCTCAGTTCGGTGTAGGTCGTTCGCTCCAAGCTGGGCTGTGTGCACGAA
CCCCCCGTTCAGCCCGACCGCTGCGCCTTATCCGGTAACTATCGTCTTGAGTCCAACCCGGTAAGACACG
ACTTATCGCCACTGGCAGCAGCCACTGGTAACAGGATTAGCAGAGCGAGGTATGTAGGCGGTGCTACAGA
GTTCTTGAAGTGGTGGCCTAACTACGGCTACACTAGAAGAACAGTATTTGGTATCTGCGCTCTGCTGAAG
CCAGTTACCTTCGGAAAAAGAGTTGGTAGCTCTTGATCCGGCAAACAAACCACCGCTGGTAGCGGTGGTT
TTTTTGTTTGCAAGCAGCAGATTACGCGCAGAAAAAAAGGATCTCAAGAAGATCCTTTGATCTTTTCTAC
GGGGTCTGACGCTCAGTGGAACGAAAACTCACGTTAAGGGATTTTGGTCATGAGATTATCAAAAAGGATC
TTCACCTAGATCCTTTTAAATTAAAAATGAAGTTTTAAATCAATCTAAAGTATATATGAGTAAACTTGGT
CTGACAGTTACCAATGCTTAATCAGTGAGGCACCTATCTCAGCGATCTGTCTATTTCGTTCATCCATAGT
TGCCTGACTTCCCGTCGTGTAGATAACTACGATACGGGAGGGCTTACCATCTGGCCCCAGTGCTGCAATG
ATACCGCGAGACCCACGCTCACCGGCTCCAGATTTATCAGCAATAAACCAGCCAGCCGGAAGGGCCGAGC
GCAGAAGTGGTCCTGCAACTTTATCCGCCTCCATCCAGTCTATTAATTGTTGCCGGGAAGCTAGAGTAAG
TAGTTCGCCAGTTAATAGTTTGCGCAACGTTGTTGCCATTGCTACAGGCATCGTGGTGTCACGCTCGTCG
TTTGGTATGGCTTCATTCAGCTCCGGTTCCCAACGATCAAGGCGAGTTACATGATCCCCCATGTTGTGCA
AAAAAGCGGTTAGCTCCTTCGGTCCTCCGATCGTTGTCAGAAGTAAGTTGGCCGCAGTGTTATCACTCAT
GGTTATGGCAGCACTGCATAATTCTCTTACTGTCATGCCATCCGTAAGATGCTTTTCTGTGACTGGTGAG
TACTCAACCAAGTCATTCTGAGAATAGTGTATGCGGCGACCGAGTTGCTCTTGCCCGGCGTCAATACGGG
ATAATACCGCGCCACATAGCAGAACTTTAAAAGTGCTCATCATTGGAAAACGTTCTTCGGGGCGAAAACT
CTCAAGGATCTTACCGCTGTTGAGATCCAGTTCGATGTAACCCACTCGTGCACCCAACTGATCTTCAGCA
TCTTTTACTTTCACCAGCGTTTCTGGGTGAGCAAAAACAGGAAGGCAAAATGCCGCAAAAAAGGGAATAA
GGGCGACACGGAAATGTTGAATACTCATACTCTTCCTTTTTCAATATTATTGAAGCATTTATCAGGGTTA
TTGTCTCATGAGCGGATACAT
